>Addgene plasmid #76273 | GRK5 gRNA (BRDN0001149127) | addgene full sequence | sequence record 185522 | Addgene Assembled Sequence
CCCGGGTGCAAAGATGGATAAAGTTTTAAACAGAGAGGAATCTTTGCAGCTAATGGACCTTCTAGGTCTT
GAAAGGAGTGGGAATTGGCTCCGGTGCCCGTCAGTGGGCAGAGCGCACATCGCCCACAGTCCCCGAGAAG
TTGGGGGGAGGGGTCGGCAATTGATCCGGTGCCTAGAGAAGGTGGCGCGGGGTAAACTGGGAAAGTGATG
TCGTGTACTGGCTCCGCCTTTTTCCCGAGGGTGGGGGAGAACCGTATATAAGTGCAGTAGTCGCCGTGAA
CGTTCTTTTTCGCAACGGGTTTGCCGCCAGAACACAGGTAAGTGCCGTGTGTGGTTCCCGCGGGCCTGGC
CTCTTTACGGGTTATGGCCCTTGCGTGCCTTGAATTACTTCCACCTGGCTGCAGTACGTGATTCTTGATC
CCGAGCTTCGGGTTGGAAGTGGGTGGGAGAGTTCGAGGCCTTGCGCTTAAGGAGCCCCTTCGCCTCGTGC
TTGAGTTGAGGCCTGGCCTGGGCGCTGGGGCCGCCGCGTGCGAATCTGGTGGCACCTTCGCGCCTGTCTC
GCTGCTTTCGATAAGTCTCTAGCCATTTAAAATTTTTGATGACCTGCTGCGACGCTTTTTTTCTGGCAAG
ATAGTCTTGTAAATGCGGGCCAAGATCTGCACACTGGTATTTCGGTTTTTGGGGCCGCGGGCGGCGACGG
GGCCCGTGCGTCCCAGCGCACATGTTCGGCGAGGCGGGGCCTGCGAGCGCGGCCACCGAGAATCGGACGG
GGGTAGTCTCAAGCTGGCCGGCCTGCTCTGGTGCCTGGCCTCGCGCCGCCGTGTATCGCCCCGCCCTGGG
CGGCAAGGCTGGCCCGGTCGGCACCAGTTGCGTGAGCGGAAAGATGGCCGCTTCCCGGCCCTGCTGCAGG
GAGCTCAAAATGGAGGACGCGGCGCTCGGGAGAGCGGGCGGGTGAGTCACCCACACAAAGGAAAAGGGCC
TTTCCGTCCTCAGCCGTCGCTTCATGTGACTCCACGGAGTACCGGGCGCCGTCCAGGCACCTCGATTAGT
TCTCGAGCTTTTGGAGTACGTCGTCTTTAGGTTGGGGGGAGGGGTTTTATGCGATGGAGTTTCCCCACAC
TGAGTGGGTGGAGACTGAAGTTAGGCCAGCTTGGCACTTGATGTAATTCTCCTTGGAATTTGCCCTTTTT
GAGTTTGGATCTTGGTTCATTCTCAAGCCTCAGACAGTGGTTCAAAGTTTTTTTCTTCCATTTCAGGTGT
CGTGACGTACGGCCACCATGACCGAGTACAAGCCCACGGTGCGCCTCGCCACCCGCGACGACGTCCCCAG
GGCCGTACGCACCCTCGCCGCCGCGTTCGCCGACTACCCCGCCACGCGCCACACCGTCGATCCGGACCGC
CACATCGAGCGGGTCACCGAGCTGCAAGAACTCTTCCTCACGCGCGTCGGGCTCGACATCGGCAAGGTGT
GGGTCGCGGACGACGGCGCCGCCGTGGCGGTCTGGACCACGCCGGAGAGCGTCGAAGCGGGGGCGGTGTT
CGCCGAGATCGGCCCGCGCATGGCCGAGTTGAGCGGTTCCCGGCTGGCCGCGCAGCAACAGATGGAAGGC
CTCCTGGCGCCGCACCGGCCCAAGGAGCCCGCGTGGTTCCTGGCCACCGTCGGAGTCTCGCCCGACCACC
AGGGCAAGGGTCTGGGCAGCGCCGTCGTGCTCCCCGGAGTGGAGGCGGCCGAGCGCGCCGGGGTGCCCGC
CTTCCTGGAGACCTCCGCGCCCCGCAACCTCCCCTTCTACGAGCGGCTCGGCTTCACCGTCACCGCCGAC
GTCGAGGTGCCCGAAGGACCGCGCACCTGGTGCATGACCCGCAAGCCCGGTGCCTGAACGCGTTAAGTCG
ACAATCAACCTCTGGATTACAAAATTTGTGAAAGATTGACTGGTATTCTTAACTATGTTGCTCCTTTTAC
GCTATGTGGATACGCTGCTTTAATGCCTTTGTATCATGCTATTGCTTCCCGTATGGCTTTCATTTTCTCC
TCCTTGTATAAATCCTGGTTGCTGTCTCTTTATGAGGAGTTGTGGCCCGTTGTCAGGCAACGTGGCGTGG
TGTGCACTGTGTTTGCTGACGCAACCCCCACTGGTTGGGGCATTGCCACCACCTGTCAGCTCCTTTCCGG
GACTTTCGCTTTCCCCCTCCCTATTGCCACGGCGGAACTCATCGCCGCCTGCCTTGCCCGCTGCTGGACA
GGGGCTCGGCTGTTGGGCACTGACAATTCCGTGGTGTTGTCGGGGAAATCATCGTCCTTTCCTTGGCTGC
TCGCCTGTGTTGCCACCTGGATTCTGCGCGGGACGTCCTTCTGCTACGTCCCTTCGGCCCTCAATCCAGC
GGACCTTCCTTCCCGCGGCCTGCTGCCGGCTCTGCGGCCTCTTCCGCGTCTTCGCCTTCGCCCTCAGACG
AGTCGGATCTCCCTTTGGGCCGCCTCCCCGCGTCGACTTTAAGACCAATGACTTACAAGGCAGCTGTAGA
TCTTAGCCACTTTTTAAAAGAAAAGGGGGGACTGGAAGGGCTAATTCACTCCCAACGAAGACAAGATCTG
CTTTTTGCTTGTACTGGGTCTCTCTGGTTAGACCAGATCTGAGCCTGGGAGCTCTCTGGCTAACTAGGGA
ACCCACTGCTTAAGCCTCAATAAAGCTTGCCTTGAGTGCTTCAAGTAGTGTGTGCCCGTCTGTTGTGTGA
CTCTGGTAACTAGAGATCCCTCAGACCCTTTTAGTCAGTGTGGAAAATCTCTAGCAGTACGTATAGTAGT
TCATGTCATCTTATTATTCAGTATTTATAACTTGCAAAGAAATGAATATCAGAGAGTGAGAGGAACTTGT
TTATTGCAGCTTATAATGGTTACAAATAAAGCAATAGCATCACAAATTTCACAAATAAAGCATTTTTTTC
ACTGCATTCTAGTTGTGGTTTGTCCAAACTCATCAATGTATCTTATCATGTCTGGCTCTAGCTATCCCGC
CCCTAACTCCGCCCATCCCGCCCCTAACTCCGCCCAGTTCCGCCCATTCTCCGCCCCATGGCTGACTAAT
TTTTTTTATTTATGCAGAGGCCGAGGCCGCCTCGGCCTCTGAGCTATTCCAGAAGTAGTGAGGAGGCTTT
TTTGGAGGCCTAGGGACGTACCCAATTCGCCCTATAGTGAGTCGTATTACGCGCGCTCACTGGCCGTCGT
TTTACAACGTCGTGACTGGGAAAACCCTGGCGTTACCCAACTTAATCGCCTTGCAGCACATCCCCCTTTC
GCCAGCTGGCGTAATAGCGAAGAGGCCCGCACCGATCGCCCTTCCCAACAGTTGCGCAGCCTGAATGGCG
AATGGG
[124 nt withheld, positions 3367-3490]
C
[91 nt withheld, positions 3492-3582]
A
[49 nt withheld, positions 3584-3632]
CCTTTGACGTTGGAGTCCACGTTCTTT
[37 nt withheld, positions 3660-3696]
ACCCTATCTCGGTCTATTCTTTTGATTTATAAGGGATTTTGCCGATTTCGGCCTATTGGTTAAAAAATGA
GCTGATTTAACAAAAATTTAACGCGAATTTTAACAAAATATTAACGCTTACAATTTAGGTGGCACTTTTC
GGGGAAATGTGCGCGGAACCCCTATTTGTTTATTTTTCTAAATACATTCAAATATGTATCCGCTCATGAG
ACAATAACCCTGATAAATGCTTCAATAATATTGAAAAAGGAAGAGTATGAGTATTCAACATTTCCGTGTC
GCCCTTATTCCCTTTTTTGCGGCATTTTGCCTTCCTGTTTTTGCTCACCCAGAAACGCTGGTGAAAGTAA
AAGATGCTGAAGATCAGTTGGGTGCACGAGTGGGTTACATCGAACTGGATCTCAACAGCGGTAAGATCCT
TGAGAGTTTTCGCCCCGAAGAACGTTTTCCAATGATGAGCACTTTTAAAGTTCTGCTATGTGGCGCGGTA
TTATCCCGTATTGACGCCGGGCAAGAGCAACTCGGTCGCCGCATACACTATTCTCAGAATGACTTGGTTG
AGTACTCACCAGTCACAGAAAAGCATCTTACGGATGGCATGACAGTAAGAGAATTATGCAGTGCTGCCAT
AACCATGAGTGATAACACTGCGGCCAACTTACTTCTGACAACGATCGGAGGACCGAAGGAGCTAACCGCT
TTTTTGCACAACATGGGGGATCATGTAACTCGCCTTGATCGTTGGGAACCGGAGCTGAATGAAGCCATAC
CAAACGACGAGCGTGACACCACGATGCCTGTAGCAATGGCAACAACGTTGCGCAAACTATTAACTGGCGA
ACTACTTACTCTAGCTTCCCGGCAACAATTAATAGACTGGATGGAGGCGGATAAAGTTGCAGGACCACTT
CTGCGCTCGGCCCTTCCGGCTGGCTGGTTTATTGCTGATAAATCTGGAGCCGGTGAGCGTGGGTCTCGCG
GTATCATTGCAGCACTGGGGCCAGATGGTAAGCCCTCCCGTATCGTAGTTATCTACACGACGGGGAGTCA
GGCAACTATGGATGAACGAAATAGACAGATCGCTGAGATAGGTGCCTCACTGATTAAGCATTGGTAACTG
TCAGACCAAGTTTACTCATATATACTTTAGATTGATTTAAAACTTCATTTTTAATTTAAAAGGATCTAGG
TGAAGATCCTTTTTGATAATCTCATGACCAAAATCCCTTAACGTGAGTTTTCGTTCCACTGAGCGTCAGA
CCCCGTAGAAAAGATCAAAGGATCTTCTTGAGATCCTTTTTTTCTGCGCGTAATCTGCTGCTTGCAAACA
AAAAAACCACCGCTACCAGCGGTGGTTTGTTTGCCGGATCAAGAGCTACCAACTCTTTTTCCGAAGGTAA
CTGGCTTCAGCAGAGCGCAGATACCAAATACTGTTCTTCTAGTGTAGCCGTAGTTAGGCCACCACTTCAA
GAACTCTGTAGCACCGCCTACATACCTCGCTCTGCTAATCCTGTTACCAGTGGCTGCTGCCAGTGGCGAT
AAGTCGTGTCTTACCGGGTTGGACTCAAGACGATAGTTACCGGATAAGGCGCAGCGGTCGGGCTGAACGG
GGGGTTCGTGCACACAGCCCAGCTTGGAGCGAACGACCTACACCGAACTGAGATACCTACAGCGTGAGCT
ATGAGAAAGCGCCACGCTTCCCGAAGGGAGAAAGGCGGACAGGTATCCGGTAAGCGGCAGGGTCGGAACA
GGAGAGCGCACGAGGGAGCTTCCAGGGGGAAACGCCTGGTATCTTTATAGTCCTGTCGGGTTTCGCCACC
TCTGACTTGAGCGTCGATTTTTGTGATGCTCGTCAGGGGGGCGGAGCCTATGGAAAAACGCCAGCAACGC
GGCCTTTTTACGGTTCCTGGCCTTTTGCTGGCCTTTTGCTCACATGTTCTTTCCTGCGTTATCCCCTGAT
TCTGTGGATAACCGTATTACCGCCTTTGAGTGAGCTGATACCGCTCGCCGCAGCCGAACGACCGAGCGCA
GCGAGTCAGTGAGCGAGGAAGCGGAAGAGCGCCCAATACGCAAACCGCCTCTCCCCGCGCGTTGGCCGAT
TCATTAATGCAGCTGGCACGACAGGTTTCCCGACTGGAAAGCGGGCAGTGAGCGCAACGCAATTAATGTG
AGTTAGCTCACTCATTAGGCACCCCAGGCTTTACACTTTATGCTTCCGGCTCGTATGTTGTGTGGAATTG
TGAGCGGATAACAATTTCACACAGGAAACAGCTATGACCATGATTACGCCAAGCGCGCAATTAACCCTCA
CTAAAGGGAACAAAAGCTGGAGCTGCAAGCTTAATGTAGTCTTATGCAATACTCTTGTAGTCTTGCAACA
TGGTAACGATGAGTTAGCAACATGCCTTACAAGGAGAGAAAAAGCACCGTGCATGCCGATTGGTGGAAGT
AAGGTGGTACGATCGTGCCTTATTAGGAAGGCAACAGACGGGTCTGACATGGATTGGACGAACCACTGAA
TTGCCGCATTGCAGAGATATTGTATTTAAGTGCCTAGCTCGATACATAAACGGGTCTCTCTGGTTAGACC
AGATCTGAGCCTGGGAGCTCTCTGGCTAACTAGGGAACCCACTGCTTAAGCCTCAATAAAGCTTGCCTTG
AGTGCTTCAAGTAGTGTGTGCCCGTCTGTTGTGTGACTCTGGTAACTAGAGATCCCTCAGACCCTTTTAG
TCAGTGTGGAAAATCTCTAGCAGTGGCGCCCGAACAGGGACTTGAAAGCGAAAGGGAAACCAGAGGAGCT
CTCTCGACGCAGGACTCGGCTTGCTGAAGCGCGCACGGCAAGAGGCGAGGGGCGGCGACTGGTGAGTACG
CCAAAAATTTTGACTAGCGGAGGCTAGAAGGAGAGAGATGGGTGCGAGAGCGTCAGTATTAAGCGGGGGA
GAATTAGATCGCGATGGGAAAAAATTCGGTTAAGGCCAGGGGGAAAGAAAAAATATAAATTAAAACATAT
AGTATGGGCAAGCAGGGAGCTAGAACGATTCGCAGTTAATCCTGGCCTGTTAGAAACATCAGAAGGCTGT
AGACAAATACTGGGACAGCTACAACCATCCCTTCAGACAGGATCAGAAGAACTTAGATCATTATATAATA
CAGTAGCAACCCTCTATTGTGTGCATCAAAGGATAGAGATAAAAGACACCAAGGAAGCTTTAGACAAGAT
AGAGGAAGAGCAAAACAAAAGTAAGACCACCGCACAGCAAGCGGCCGCTGATCTTCAGACCTGGAGGAGG
AGATATGAGGGACAATTGGAGAAGTGAATTATATAAATATAAAGTAGTAAAAATTGAACCATTAGGAGTA
GCACCCACCAAGGCAAAGAGAAGAGTGGTGCAGAGAGAAAAAAGAGCAGTGGGAATAGGAGCTTTGTTCC
TTGGGTTCTTGGGAGCAGCAGGAAGCACTATGGGCGCAGCGTCAATGACGCTGACGGTACAGGCCAGACA
ATTATTGTCTGGTATAGTGCAGCAGCAGAACAATTTGCTGAGGGCTATTGAGGCGCAACAGCATCTGTTG
CAACTCACAGTCTGGGGCATCAAGCAGCTCCAGGCAAGAATCCTGGCTGTGGAAAGATACCTAAAGGATC
AACAGCTCCTGGGGATTTGGGGTTGCTCTGGAAAACTCATTTGCACCACTGCTGTGCCTTGGAATGCTAG
TTGGAGTAATAAATCTCTGGAACAGATTTGGAATCACACGACCTGGATGGAGTGGGACAGAGAAATTAAC
AATTACACAAGCTTAATACACTCCTTAATTGAAGAATCGCAAAACCAGCAAGAAAAGAATGAACAAGAAT
TATTGGAATTAGATAAATGGGCAAGTTTGTGGAATTGGTTTAACATAACAAATTGGCTGTGGTATATAAA
ATTATTCATAATGATAGTAGGAGGCTTGGTAGGTTTAAGAATAGTTTTTGCTGTACTTTCTATAGTGAAT
AGAGTTAGGCAGGGATATTCACCATTATCGTTTCAGACCCACCTCCCAACCCCGAGGGGACCCAGAGAGG
GCCTATTTCCCATGATTCCTTCATATTTGCATATACGATACAAGGCTGTTAGAGAGATAATTAGAATTAA
TTTGACTGTAAACACAAAGATATTAGTACAAAATACGTGACGTAGAAAGTAATAATTTCTTGGGTAGTTT
GCAGTTTTAAAATTATGTTTTAAAATGGACTATCATATGCTTACCGTAACTTGAAAGTATTTCGATTTCT
TGGCTTTATATATCTTGTGGAAAGGACGAAACACCGGGCCTGAGCCCCGACTACTGGTTTTAGAGCTAGA
AATAGCAAGTTAAAATAAGGCTAGTCCGTTATCAACTTGAAAAAGTGGCACCGAGTCGGTGCTTTTTTAA
GCTTGGCGTAACTAGATCTTGAGACAAATGGCAGTATTCATCCACAATTTTAAAAGAAAAGGGGGGATTG
GGGGGTACAGTGCAGGGGAAAGAATAGTAGACATAATAGCAACAGACATACAAACTAAAGAATTACAAAA
ACAAATTACAAAAATTCAAAATTTTCGGGTTTATTACAGGGACAGCAGAGATCCACTTTGGCGCCGGCTC
GAGGGGG
Features (pLannotate 1.2.2; 29 found; start..end, strand, type, name):
     14..80      +  CDS            small t antigen (fragment): SV40 (simian virus 40) small t antigen
    106..317     +  promoter       EF-1α core promoter: core promoter for human elongation factor EF-1α
    318..1256    +  intron         EF-1α intron A: intron upstream of the start codon of human EF-1α
   1278..1877    +  CDS            PuroR (fragment): puromycin N-acetyltransferase; pac from Streptomyces; confers resistance to puromycin
   1893..2481    +  misc_feature   WPRE: woodchuck hepatitis virus posttranscriptional regulatory element
   2532..2551    +  misc_feature   cPPT/CTS (fragment): central polypurine tract and central termination sequence of HIV-1
   2553..2786    +  LTR            3' LTR (ΔU3): self-inactivating 3' long terminal repeat (LTR) from HIV-1
   2864..2985    +  polyA_signal   SV40 poly(A) signal: SV40 polyadenylation signal
   3025..3160    +  rep_origin     SV40 ori: SV40 origin of replication
   3181..3199    -  promoter       T7 promoter: promoter for bacteriophage T7 RNA polymerase
   3207..3362    +  CDS            lacZα (fragment): LacZα fragment of β-galactosidase; lacZ fragment
   3367..3795    +  rep_origin     f1 ori (sequence partly withheld): f1 bacteriophage origin of replication; arrow indicates direction of (+) strand synthesis
   3848..3952    +  promoter       AmpR promoter: bla
   3953..4813    +  CDS            AmpR: β-lactamase; bla; confers resistance to ampicillin, carbenicillin, and related antibiotics
   4984..5572    +  rep_origin     ori: high-copy-number ColE1/pMB1/pBR322/pUC origin of replication
   5755..5847    +  CDS            lacI (fragment): lac repressor; lacI; The lac repressor binds to the lac operator to inhibit transcription in E. coli. This inhibition can be relieved by adding lactose or isopropyl-β-D-thiogalactopyranoside (IPTG).
   5860..5881    +  protein_bind   CAP binding site: CAP binding activates transcription in the presence of cAMP. E. coli catabolite activator protein
   5896..5926    +  promoter       lac promoter: promoter for the E. coli lac operon
   5934..5950    +  protein_bind   lac operator: The lac repressor binds to the lac operator to inhibit transcription in E. coli. This inhibition can be relieved by adding lactose or isopropyl-β-D-thiogalactopyranoside (IPTG). lac repressor encoded by lacI
   5995..6013    +  promoter       T3 promoter: promoter for bacteriophage T3 RNA polymerase
   6041..6267    +  promoter       RSV promoter: Rous sarcoma virus enhancer/promoter
   6268..6448    +  LTR            5' LTR (truncated): truncated 5' long terminal repeat (LTR) from HIV-1
   6495..6620    +  misc_feature   HIV-1 Ψ: packaging signal of human immunodeficiency virus type 1
   6604..6967    +  CDS            HIV-1 gag (fragment): gag protein from human immunodeficiency virus 1; gag
   7113..7346    +  misc_feature   RRE: The Rev response element (RRE) of HIV-1 allows for Rev-dependent mRNA export from the nucleus to the cytoplasm.
   7723..7749    +  CDS            Rev (fragment): human immunodeficiency virus 1 (HIV-1) Rev protein; rev; enhances nuclear export of unspliced and incompletely spliced viral mRNAs
   7753..7993    +  promoter       U6 promoter: RNA polymerase III promoter for human U6 snRNA
   8023..8098    +  misc_RNA       gRNA scaffold: guide RNA scaffold for the Streptococcus pyogenes CRISPR/Cas9 system
   8154..8271    +  misc_feature   cPPT/CTS: central polypurine tract and central termination sequence of HIV-1
