[The description below was written by a language model from this plasmid's Addgene catalogue record and pLannotate feature annotations shown in this document.]
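Description:
GRK5 gRNA (BRDN0001149127) is a third-generation lentiviral guide RNA plasmid built on the lentiGuide-Puro backbone and designed to direct Streptococcus pyogenes Cas9 to the human GRK5 gene (G protein-coupled receptor kinase 5). It is one clone from a human kinome gRNA collection. In bacteria it is maintained at high copy through a ColE1/pUC-type origin and selected with ampicillin via the β-lactamase gene. An f1 origin, an SV40 origin and remnants of lac and phage promoter elements are also carried in the backbone.

The lentiviral transfer cassette begins with an RSV promoter fused to a truncated HIV-1 5' LTR, which makes genomic RNA production Tat-independent. This is followed by the Ψ packaging signal with a partial gag sequence, the Rev response element for Rev-dependent nuclear export, and a cPPT/CTS element, which aids nuclear import of the proviral DNA. It ends in a self-inactivating ΔU3 3' LTR.

Within this unit, a human U6 RNA polymerase III promoter drives the 20-nucleotide GRK5-targeting spacer joined to the Cas9 gRNA scaffold. Downstream, the EF-1α core promoter with its intron A expresses puromycin N-acetyltransferase so that transduced mammalian cells can be selected with puromycin, and a WPRE enhances transcript expression.

The plasmid does not encode Cas9, so it is intended for use alongside a separate Cas9 lentiviral vector or in cell lines that already express the nuclease. Typical use is packaging into lentivirus for stable delivery of the guide to knock out GRK5 in human cells.
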