Addgene plasmid #76273: GRK5 gRNA (BRDN0001149127)
Purpose: 3rd generation lentiviral gRNA plasmid targeting human GRK5
Depositing lab: John Doench & David Root. Depositing organization: Broad Institute. Publication: Optimized sgRNA design to maximize activity and minimize off-target effects of CRISPR-Cas9. Doench JG, Fusi N, Sullender M, Hegde M, Vaimberg EW, Donovan KF, Smith I, Tothova Z, Wilen C, Orchard R, Virgin HW, Listgarten J, Root DE. Nat Biotechnol. 2016 Jan 18. doi: 10.1038/nbt.3437. PubMed 26780180.
Backbone
  Vector backbone: lentiGuide-Puro
  Backbone manufacturer: Zhang Lab (Addgene plasmid # 52963)
  Vector type: Mammalian Expression, Lentiviral, CRISPR
  Selectable markers: Puromycin
Growth in bacteria
  Bacterial resistance: Ampicillin, 100 μg/mL
  Growth temperature: 37°C
  Growth strain: DH5alpha
  Copy number: High Copy
Gene/Insert
  Gene/Insert name: GRK5 (alt names: GRK5; NM_005308.2)
  gRNA/shRNA sequence: GGCCTGAGCCCCGACTACTG
  Species: H. sapiens (human)
  Entrez Gene: GRK5 (a.k.a. FP2025, GPRK5)
  Promoter: hU6
  Cloning method: Unknown
  Sequencing primers: 5′ U6-F; 3′ pS2-R
Terms and licenses: Academic/Nonprofit Terms; Industry Terms: Not Available to Industry
Depositor comments: The gRNA was designed to target the following Genbank reference sequence(s): NM_005308.2. Note that this plasmid does NOT contain Cas9. It should be used in conjunction with lentiCas9-Blast (Addgene #52962) or otherwise with cell lines already expressing Cas9. Browse the full kinome gRNA library at http://www.addgene.org/pooled-library/broadgpp-human-kinome/ or visit http://www.broadinstitute.org/rnai/public/ for detailed protocols and information.
How to cite: GRK5 gRNA (BRDN0001149127) was a gift from John Doench & David Root (Addgene plasmid # 76273 ; http://n2t.net/addgene:76273 ; RRID:Addgene_76273)
