>Addgene plasmid #76273 | GRK5 gRNA (BRDN0001149127) | depositor partial sequence | sequence record 143733 | Target Sequence
GGCCTGAGCCCCGACTACTG
