>Addgene plasmid #76273 | GRK5 gRNA (BRDN0001149127) | addgene partial sequence | sequence record 185521 | hU6-F
AAAGTAATAATTTCTTGGGTAGTTTGCAGTTTTAAAATTATGTTTTAAAATGGACTATCATATGCTTACC
GTAACTTGAAAGTATTTCGATTTCTTGGCTTTATATATCTTGTGGAAAGGACGAAACACCGGGCCTGAGC
CCCGACTACTGTTTTAGAGCTAGAAATAGCAAGTTAAAATAAGGCTAGTCCGTTATCAACTTGAAAAAGT
GGCACCGAGTCGGTGCTTTTTTAAGCTTGGCGTAACTAGATCTTGAGACAAATGGCAGTATTCATCCACA
ATTTTAAAAGAAAAGGGGGGATTGGGGGGTACAGTGCAGGGGAAAGAATAGTAGACATAATAGCAACAGA
CATACAAACTAAAGAATTACAAAAACAAATTACAAAAATTCAAAATTTTCGGGTTTATTACAGGGACAGC
AGAGATCCACTTTGGCGCCGGCTCGAGGGGGCCCGGGTGCAAAGATGGATAAAGTTTTAAACAGAGAGGA
ATCTTTGCAGCTAATGGACCTTCTAGGTCTTGAAAGGAGTGGGAATTGGCTCCGGTGCCCGTCAGTGGGC
AGAGCGCACA
